>Addgene plasmid #68651 | pMpGWB323 | depositor full sequence | sequence record 122043 | pMpGWB323 sequence 14381 bps
TTTCACGCCCTTTTAAATATCCGATTATTCTAATAAACGCTCTTTTCTCTTAGGTTTACCCGCCAATATA
TCCTGTCAAACACTGATAGTTTAAACTGAAGGCGGGAAACGACAATCTGATCCAAGCTCAAGCTGCTCTA
GCATTCGCCATTCAGGCTGCGCAACTGTTGGGAAGGGCGATCGGTGCGGGCCTCTTCGCTATTACGCCAG
CTGGCGAAAGGGGGATGTGCTGCAAGGCGATTAAGTTGGGTAACGCCAGGGTTTTCCCAGTCACGACGTT
GTAAAACGACGGCCAGTGCCAAGCTTGGGTCTAGAGTTATCAACAAGTTTGTACAAAAAAGCTGAACGAG
AAACGTAAAATGATATAAATATCAATATATTAAATTAGATTTTGCATAAAAAACAGACTACATAATACTG
TAAAACACAACATATCCAGTCACTATGGCGGCCCCTCGAGGGGCCGCATTAGGCACCCCAGGCTTTACAC
TTTATGCTTCCGGCTCGTATAATGTGTGGATTTTGAGTTAGGATCCGGCGAGATTTTCAGGAGCTAAGGA
AGCTAAAATGGAGAAAAAAATCACTGGATATACCACCGTTGATATATCCCAATGGCATCGTAAAGAACAT
TTTGAGGCATTTCAGTCAGTTGCTCAATGTACCTATAACCAGACCGTTCAGCTGGATATTACGGCCTTTT
TAAAGACCGTAAAGAAAAATAAGCACAAGTTTTATCCGGCCTTTATTCACATTCTTGCCCGCCTGATGAA
TGCTCATCCGGAATTCCGTATGGCAATGAAAGACGGTGAGCTGGTGATATGGGATAGTGTTCACCCTTGT
TACACCGTTTTCCATGAGCAAACTGAAACGTTTTCATCGCTCTGGAGTGAATACCACGACGATTTCCGGC
AGTTTCTACACATATATTCGCAAGATGTGGCGTGTTACGGTGAAAACCTGGCCTATTTCCCTAAAGGGTT
TATTGAGAATATGTTTTTCGTCTCAGCCAATCCCTGGGTGAGTTTCACCAGTTTTGATTTAAACGTGGCC
AATATGGACAACTTCTTCGCCCCCGTTTTCACCATGGGCAAATATTATACGCAAGGCGACAAGGTGCTGA
TGCCGCTGGCGATTCAGGTTCATCATGCCGTCTGTGATGGCTTCCATGTCGGCAGAATGCTTAATGAATT
ACAACAGTACTGCGATGAGTGGCAGGGCGGGGCGTAAACGCGTGGATCCGGCTTACTAAAAGCCAGATAA
CAGTATGCGTATTTGCGCGCTGATTTTTGCGGTATAAGAATATATACTGATATGTATACCCGAAGTATGT
CAAAAAGAGGTGTGCTATGAAGCAGCGTATTACAGTGACAGTTGACAGCGACAGCTATCAGTTGCTCAAG
GCATATATGATGTCAATATCTCCGGTCTGGTAAGCACAACCATGCAGAATGAAGCCCGTCGTCTGCGTGC
CGAACGCTGGAAAGCGGAAAATCAGGAAGGGATGGCTGAGGTCGCCCGGTTTATTGAAATGAACGGCTCT
TTTGCTGACGAGAACAGGGACTGGTGAAATGCAGTTTAAGGTTTACACCTATAAAAGAGAGAGCCGTTAT
CGTCTGTTTGTGGATGTACAGAGTGATATTATTGACACGCCCGGGCGACGGATGGTGATCCCCCTGGCCA
GTGCACGTCTGCTGTCAGATAAAGTCTCCCGTGAACTTTACCCGGTGGTGCATATCGGGGATGAAAGCTG
GCGCATGATGACCACCGATATGGCCAGTGTGCCGGTCTCCGTTATCGGGGAAGAAGTGGCTGATCTCAGC
CACCGCGAAAATGACATCAAAAACGCCATTAACCTGATGTTCTGGGGAATATAAATGTCAGGCTCCCTTA
TACACAGCCAGTCTGCAGGTCGACCATAGTGACTGGATATGTTGTGTTTTACAGTATTATGTAGTCTGTT
TTTTATGCAAAATCTAATTTAATATATTGATATTTATATCATTTTACGTTTCTCGTTCAGCTTTCTTGTA
CAAAGTGGTTGATAACAGCGCTGGAGGCTCCGGTGGGAGCATGGTGAGCAAGGGCGAGGAGCTGTTCACC
GGGGTGGTGCCCATCCTGGTCGAGCTGGACGGCGACGTAAACGGCCACAAGTTCAGCGTGTCCGGCGAGG
GCGAGGGCGATGCCACCTACGGCAAGCTGACCCTGAAGTTCATCTGCACCACCGGCAAGCTGCCCGTGCC
CTGGCCCACCCTCGTGACCACCTTCGGCTACGGCCTGATGTGCTTCGCCCGCTACCCCGACCACATGAAG
CAGCACGACTTCTTCAAGTCCGCCATGCCCGAAGGCTACGTCCAGGAGCGCACCATCTTCTTCAAGGACG
ACGGCAACTACAAGACCCGCGCCGAGGTGAAGTTCGAGGGCGACACCCTGGTGAACCGCATCGAGCTGAA
GGGCATCGACTTCAAGGAGGACGGCAACATCCTGGGGCACAAGCTGGAGTACAACTACAACAGCCACAAC
GTCTATATCATGGCCGACAAGCAGAAGAACGGCATCAAGGTGAACTTCAAGATCCGCCACAACATCGAGG
ACGGCAGCGTGCAGCTCGCCGACCACTACCAGCAGAACACCCCCATCGGCGACGGCCCCGTGCTGCTGCC
CGACAACCACTACCTGAGCTACCAGTCCGCCCTGAGCAAAGACCCCAACGAGAAGCGCGATCACATGGTC
CTGCTGGAGTTCGTGACCGCCGCCGGGATCACTCTCGGCATGGACGAGCTGTACAAGGCTGGAGGCTCCG
GTGGGAGCATGGTGAGCAAGGGCGAGGAGCTGTTCACCGGGGTGGTGCCCATCCTGGTCGAGCTGGACGG
CGACGTAAACGGCCACAAGTTCAGCGTGTCCGGCGAGGGCGAGGGCGATGCCACCTACGGCAAGCTGACC
CTGAAGTTCATCTGCACCACCGGCAAGCTGCCCGTGCCCTGGCCCACCCTCGTGACCACCTTCGGCTACG
GCCTGATGTGCTTCGCCCGCTACCCCGACCACATGAAGCAGCACGACTTCTTCAAGTCCGCCATGCCCGA
AGGCTACGTCCAGGAGCGCACCATCTTCTTCAAGGACGACGGCAACTACAAGACCCGCGCCGAGGTGAAG
TTCGAGGGCGACACCCTGGTGAACCGCATCGAGCTGAAGGGCATCGACTTCAAGGAGGACGGCAACATCC
TGGGGCACAAGCTGGAGTACAACTACAACAGCCACAACGTCTATATCATGGCCGACAAGCAGAAGAACGG
CATCAAGGTGAACTTCAAGATCCGCCACAACATCGAGGACGGCAGCGTGCAGCTCGCCGACCACTACCAG
CAGAACACCCCCATCGGCGACGGCCCCGTGCTGCTGCCCGACAACCACTACCTGAGCTACCAGTCCGCCC
TGAGCAAAGACCCCAACGAGAAGCGCGATCACATGGTCCTGCTGGAGTTCGTGACCGCCGCCGGGATCAC
TCTCGGCATGGACGAGCTGTACAAGGCTGGAGGCTCCGGTGGGAGCATGGTGAGCAAGGGCGAGGAGCTG
TTCACCGGGGTGGTGCCCATCCTGGTCGAGCTGGACGGCGACGTAAACGGCCACAAGTTCAGCGTGTCCG
GCGAGGGCGAGGGCGATGCCACCTACGGCAAGCTGACCCTGAAGTTCATCTGCACCACCGGCAAGCTGCC
CGTGCCCTGGCCCACCCTCGTGACCACCTTCGGCTACGGCCTGATGTGCTTCGCCCGCTACCCCGACCAC
ATGAAGCAGCACGACTTCTTCAAGTCCGCCATGCCCGAAGGCTACGTCCAGGAGCGCACCATCTTCTTCA
AGGACGACGGCAACTACAAGACCCGCGCCGAGGTGAAGTTCGAGGGCGACACCCTGGTGAACCGCATCGA
GCTGAAGGGCATCGACTTCAAGGAGGACGGCAACATCCTGGGGCACAAGCTGGAGTACAACTACAACAGC
CACAACGTCTATATCATGGCCGACAAGCAGAAGAACGGCATCAAGGTGAACTTCAAGATCCGCCACAACA
TCGAGGACGGCAGCGTGCAGCTCGCCGACCACTACCAGCAGAACACCCCCATCGGCGACGGCCCCGTGCT
GCTGCCCGACAACCACTACCTGAGCTACCAGTCCGCCCTGAGCAAAGACCCCAACGAGAAGCGCGATCAC
ATGGTCCTGCTGGAGTTCGTGACCGCCGCCGGGATCACTCTCGGCATGGACGAGCTGTACAAGTAAGCTT
AGAGCTCGAATTTCCCCGATCGTTCAAACATTTGGCAATAAAGTTTCTTAAGATTGAATCCTGTTGCCGG
TCTTGCGATGATTATCATATAATTTCTGTTGAATTACGTTAAGCATGTAATAATTAACATGTAATGCATG
ACGTTATTTATGAGATGGGTTTTTATGATTAGAGTCCCGCAATTATACATTTAATACGCGATAGAAAACA
AAATATAGCGCGCAAACTAGGATAAATTATCGCGCGCGGTGTCATCTATGTTACTAGATCGGGAATTGGT
TCCGGAACCAATTCGTAATCATGGTCATAGCTGTTTCCTGTGTGAAATTGTTATCCGCTCACAATTCCAC
ACAACATACGAGCCGGAAGCATAAAGTGTAAAGCCTGGGGTGCCTAATGAGTGAGCTAACTCACATTAGG
CTGAATTAGGCGCGCCTATTTCTGAATTCAACACATTGCGGACGTTTTTAATGTACTGAATTAACGCCGA
ATTAATTCGGGGGATCTGGATTTTAGTACTGGATTTTGGTTTTAGGAATTAGAAATTTTATTGATAGAAG
TATTTTACAAATACAAATACATACTAAGGGTTTCTTATATGCTCAACACATGAGCGAAACCCTATAGGAA
CCCTAAATTCCCTTATCTGGGAACTACTCACACATTATTATGGAGAAACTCGAAGTTAGTATATAGTCCT
TCCATCACCCTCTGTGATAATCTCCTTAAAACTTGCTCCCCCAGGAATCATAGGCAGAACGTGCTCCTGG
TGGGGAACTATCACATCCAGTAAATAAGGACCGGGAGAATCTAGCATAGTTTGAATTGCTGCTCTTAGTT
CATCCTTCTTCACCACACGCGCATTTGGCACCTTGAAACCGTCTGCAACTGTACAGAAGTCGGGGTAGAT
CTGCTCCTCGTGATCTGGATCACCTAAGTAAGTATGTGCTCTGTTGGCCTTGTAGAATCTATCCTCCAAT
TGTACGACCATTCCTAGATGTTGGTTGTTTAAGATCATGATCTTCACGGGTAACTTCTCCACAAAAATTG
TAGCCAACTCCTGTACGTTCATCACAAAGCTACCATCGCCATCGATGTCGATCACAGGAATATCTGGTTG
AGTTGCGGCAGCCCCCAAAGCAGAAGGAAGTCCGAATCCCATGGCTCCAAGACCTCCAGATGTCAACCAA
CGCCGCGGTTCGTTGTACTTGAACCACTGGGCTGCCCACATTTGATGTTGGCCAACACCAGTAGATATGA
TGGCATTTCCACCAGTGAGTTCGTACAGCGTCTGTATGGCAGATTGAGGAGCAATGGCATCCTCGAATAC
GGGAAACTTCATTGGCCATTTCTGCTTTTGTTCTTCTAGTTCTGCCACCCAGTTGGAGAAGTCGAAAGTC
CTCTTTTGACTCTTCAAGAGGGCATTGATTTCACTTAGCGCAGGTTTCACATCAGCACACATGGACACAT
GGGGCTGTTTGTTCTTTCCAATTTCAGCAGGGTCAATATCGATATGAACGATGCTGGACCTGCTAGCAAA
AGTCTCCAGTTTACCAGTCACTCGATCGTCGAAACGCACTCCAAATGCCAACAACAGATCTGCTTGGTCC
ACGGCGTAGTTGGCGTAAACAGTTCCATGCATTCCAAGCATTTTCAAACTTAATGGATCAGACTCGGGAT
ACGCTCCCAAACCCATTAAAGTCGATGTGATAGGAATTCCGGTAAGCTCGACAAATTCCCTCAACTCTTC
GCTGGCGTGATTGCAACCTCCTCCAGAATACACTACAGGCTTCTTAGAACTAGAAATGAGTCTTATAATC
TGCTCGATTAACGTTGGTTCCGGTGGCCGAGGCAGTCGTTGTAAGTAGCCCTTCAGTTGCATTGGCTGAG
ACCAATCTGGAATAGCCATTTGCTGTTGCACGTCCTTGGGAATATCTACCAAGACTGGGCCCGGCCTACC
TGAAGCTGCCAAAAAGAAAGCCTCCCTGATTACGCGAGGGATGTCATCAATGTTCATAACAAGGTAATTG
TGCTTGGTGATCGATCTCGTAACCTCCACAATTGGAGTTTCTTGAAAAGCATCGGTACCAATCATCCTAC
TGGATACTTGACCTGTAATGGCCACTAGTGGCACACTGTCCAAGAGGGCATCAGCGAGCCCGGTAACAAG
ATTGGTCGCTCCAGGACCGGATGTGGCTATACAAACCCCTACTCGTCCAGACGATTTAGCATAACCTTCA
GCAGCGAAAATCTCCCCCTGCTCGTGGCGACAGAGAATGTTGCGGATGCTGCTGGAACGTGTAAGAGCCT
GGTGAATCTCCATAGACGCTCCGCCGGGATAAGCGAACACCGTTCTAATCCCTTCTCGCTCAAGAGCCTC
CACCAAAATGTCGGCTCCTTTGCGGGGCTCGTCATCCTTGTAGCGAGACTGAAAGTCGGACGGGGTTGGT
GCAACGAGTGACTTCCCGCTGCTAAGCCGTGGTCCACTCACATCGACTGCAGACTGGATCTTCTCGCTAA
CAGCTTGGGCTTTCACTTCCAGTGAACGCTCAGTCTTCCGAGAGGTGTTGTATGCATGTCCCCTCAGAGC
GGCTCCCGAGAAGAAACCACTCCTCACCTTTAGCTCTTTAGCTCCCTTGCAACAAGACCTTGCCGATGGC
TGCACCTTCTCCAGGCTCGCTATGCTCAAAGGCACAGCTGCGCATCCACTAATTGACGCCATGCTCGAGA
GAGATAGATTTGTAGAGAGAGACTGGTGATTTCAGCGTGTCCTCTCCAAATGAAATGAACTTCCTTATAT
AGAGGAAGGGTCTTGCGAAGGATAGTGGGATTGTGCGTCATCCCTTACGTCAGTGGAGATATCACATCAA
TCCACTTGCTTTGAAGACGTGGTTGGAACGTCTTCTTTTTCCACGATGCTCCTCGTGGGTGGGGGTCCAT
CTTTGGGACCACTGTCGGCAGAGGCATCTTGAACGATAGCCTTTCCTTTATCGCAATTATGGCATTTGTA
GGTGCCACCTTCCTTTTCTACTGTCCTTTTGATGAAGTGACAGATAGCTGGGCAATGGAATCCGAGGAGG
TTTCCCGATATTACCCTTTGTTGAAAAGTCTCAATAGCCCTTTGGTCTTCTGAGACTGTATCTTTGATAT
TCTTGGAGTAGACGAGAGTGTCGTGCTCCACCATGTTCACATCAATCCACTTGCTTTGAAGACGTGGTTG
GAACGTCTTCTTTTTCCACGATGCTCCTCGTGGGTGGGGGTCCATCTTTGGGACCACTGTCGGCAGAGGC
ATCTTGAACGATAGCCTTTCCTTTATCGCAATGATGGCATTTGTAGGTGCCACCTTCCTTTTCTACTGTC
CTTTTGATGAAGTGACAGATAGCTGGGCAATGGAATCCGAGGAGGTTTCCCGATATTACCCTTTGTTGAA
AAGTCTCAATAGCCCTTTGGTCTTCTGAGACTGTATCTTTGATATTCTTGGAGTAGACGAGAGTGTCGTG
CTCCACCATGTTGGCAAGCTGCTCTAGCCAATACGCAAACCGAATTCAGAAATAAATTCAGCCTAATTCG
GCGTTAATTCAGTACATTAAAAACGTCCGCAATGTGTTATTAAGTTGTCTAAGCGTCAATTTGTTTACAC
CACAATATATCCTGCCACCAGCCAGCCAACAGCTCCCCGACCGGCAGCTCGGCACAAAATCACCACTCGA
TACAGGCAGCCCATCAGTCCGGGACGGCGTCAGCGGGAGAGCCGTTGTAAGGCGGCAGACTTTGCTCATG
TTACCGATGCTATTCGGAAGAACGGCAACTAAGCTGCCGGGTTTGAAACACGGATGATCTCGCGGAGGGT
AGCATGTTGATTGTAACGATGACAGAGCGTTGCTGCCTGTGATCAATTCGGGCACGAACCCAGTGGACAT
AAGCCTGTTCGGTTCGTAAGCTGTAATGCAAGTAGCGTATGCGCTCACGCAACTGGTCCAGAACCTTGAC
CGAACGCAGCGGTGGTAACGGCGCAGTGGCGGTTTTCATGGCTTGTTATGACTGTTTTTTTGGGGTACAG
TCTATGCCTCGGGCATCCAAGCAGCAAGCGCGTTACGCCGTGGGTCGATGTTTGATGTTATGGAGCAGCA
ACGATGTTACGCAGCAGGGCAGTCGCCCTAAAACAAAGTTAAACATCATGGGGGAAGCGGTGATCGCCGA
AGTATCGACTCAACTATCAGAGGTAGTTGGCGTCATCGAGCGCCATCTCGAACCGACGTTGCTGGCCGTA
CATTTGTACGGCTCCGCAGTGGATGGCGGCCTGAAGCCACACAGTGATATTGATTTGCTGGTTACGGTGA
CCGTAAGGCTTGATGAAACAACGCGGCGAGCTTTGATCAACGACCTTTTGGAAACTTCGGCTTCCCCTGG
AGAGAGCGAGATTCTCCGCGCTGTAGAAGTCACCATTGTTGTGCACGACGACATCATTCCGTGGCGTTAT
CCAGCTAAGCGCGAACTGCAATTTGGAGAATGGCAGCGCAATGACATTCTTGCAGGTATCTTCGAGCCAG
CCACGATCGACATTGATCTGGCTATCTTGCTGACAAAAGCAAGAGAACATAGCGTTGCCTTGGTAGGTCC
AGCGGCGGAGGAACTCTTTGATCCGGTTCCTGAACAGGATCTATTTGAGGCGCTAAATGAAACCTTAACG
CTATGGAACTCGCCGCCCGACTGGGCTGGCGATGAGCGAAATGTAGTGCTTACGTTGTCCCGCATTTGGT
ACAGCGCAGTAACCGGCAAAATCGCGCCGAAGGATGTCGCTGCCGACTGGGCAATGGAGCGCCTGCCGGC
CCAGTATCAGCCCGTCATACTTGAAGCTAGACAGGCTTATCTTGGACAAGAAGAAGATCGCTTGGCCTCG
CGCGCAGATCAGTTGGAAGAATTTGTCCACTACGTGAAAGGCGAGATCACCAAGGTAGTCGGCAAATAAT
GTCTAGCTAGAAATTCGTTCAAGCCGACGCCGCTTCGCGGCGCGGCTTAACTCAAGCGTTAGATGCACTA
AGCACATAATTGCTCACAGCCAAACTATCAGGTCAAGTCTGCTTTTATTATTTTTAAGCGTGCATAATAA
GCCCTACACAAATTGGGAGATATATCATGCATGACCAAAATCCCTTAACGTGAGTTTTCGTTCCACTGAG
CGTCAGACCCCGTAGAAAAGATCAAAGGATCTTCTTGAGATCCTTTTTTTCTGCGCGTAATCTGCTGCTT
GCAAACAAAAAAACCACCGCTACCAGCGGTGGTTTGTTTGCCGGATCAAGAGCTACCAACTCTTTTTCCG
AAGGTAACTGGCTTCAGCAGAGCGCAGATACCAAATACTGTCCTTCTAGTGTAGCCGTAGTTAGGCCACC
ACTTCAAGAACTCTGTAGCACCGCCTACATACCTCGCTCTGCTAATCCTGTTACCAGTGGCTGCTGCCAG
TGGCGATAAGTCGTGTCTTACCGGGTTGGACTCAAGACGATAGTTACCGGATAAGGCGCAGCGGTCGGGC
TGAACGGGGGGTTCGTGCACACAGCCCAGCTTGGAGCGAACGACCTACACCGAACTGAGATACCTACAGC
GTGAGCTATGAGAAAGCGCCACGCTTCCCGAAGGGAGAAAGGCGGACAGGTATCCGGTAAGCGGCAGGGT
CGGAACAGGAGAGCGCACGAGGGAGCTTCCAGGGGGAAACGCCTGGTATCTTTATAGTCCTGTCGGGTTT
CGCCACCTCTGACTTGAGCGTCGATTTTTGTGATGCTCGTCAGGGGGGCGGAGCCTATGGAAAAACGCCA
GCAACGCGGCCTTTTTACGGTTCCTGGCCTTTTGCTGGCCTTTTGCTCACATGTTCTTTCCTGCGTTATC
CCCTGATTCTGTGGATAACCGTATTACCGCCTTTGAGTGAGCTGATACCGCTCGCCGCAGCCGAACGACC
GAGCGCAGCGAGTCAGTGAGCGAGGAAGCGGAAGAGCGCCTGATGCGGTATTTTCTCCTTACGCATCTGT
GCGGTATTTCACACCGCATATGGTGCACTCTCAGTACAATCTGCTCTGATGCCGCATAGTTAAGCCAGTA
TACACTCCGCTATCGCTACGTGACTGGGTCATGGCTGCGCCCCGACACCCGCCAACACCCGCTGACGCGC
CCTGACGGGCTTGTCTGCTCCCGGCATCCGCTTACAGACAAGCTGTGACCGTCTCCGGGAGCTGCATGTG
TCAGAGGTTTTCACCGTCATCACCGAAACGCGCGAGGCAGGGTGCCTTGATGTGGGCGCCGGCGGTCGAG
TGGCGACGGCGCGGCTTGTCCGCGCCCTGGTAGATTGCCTGGCCGTAGGCCAGCCATTTTTGAGCGGCCA
GCGGCCGCGATAGGCCGACGCGAAGCGGCGGGGCGTAGGGAGCGCAGCGACCGAAGGGTAGGCGCTTTTT
GCAGCTCTTCGGCTGTGCGCTGGCCAGACAGTTATGCACAGGCCAGGCGGGTTTTAAGAGTTTTAATAAG
TTTTAAAGAGTTTTAGGCGGAAAAATCGCCTTTTTTCTCTTTTATATCAGTCACTTACATGTGTGACCGG
TTCCCAATGTACGGCTTTGGGTTCCCAATGTACGGGTTCCGGTTCCCAATGTACGGCTTTGGGTTCCCAA
TGTACGTGCTATCCACAGGAAAGAGACCTTTTCGACCTTTTTCCCCTGCTAGGGCAATTTGCCCTAGCAT
CTGCTCCGTACATTAGGAACCGGCGGATGCTTCGCCCTCGATCAGGTTGCGGTAGCGCATGACTAGGATC
GGGCCAGCCTGCCCCGCCTCCTCCTTCAAATCGTACTCCGGCAGGTCATTTGACCCGATCAGCTTGCGCA
CGGTGAAACAGAACTTCTTGAACTCTCCGGCGCTGCCACTGCGTTCGTAGATCGTCTTGAACAACCATCT
GGCTTCTGCCTTGCCTGCGGCGCGGCGTGCCAGGCGGTAGAGAAAACGGCCGATGCCGGGATCGATCAAA
AAGTAATCGGGGTGAACCGTCAGCACGTCCGGGTTCTTGCCTTCTGTGATCTCGCGGTACATCCAATCAG
CTAGCTCGATCTCGATGTACTCCGGCCGCCCGGTTTCGCTCTTTACGATCTTGTAGCGGCTAATCAAGGC
TTCACCCTCGGATACCGTCACCAGGCGGCCGTTCTTGGCCTTCTTCGTACGCTGCATGGCAACGTGCGTG
GTGTTTAACCGAATGCAGGTTTCTACCAGGTCGTCTTTCTGCTTTCCGCCATCGGCTCGCCGGCAGAACT
TGAGTACGTCCGCAACGTGTGGACGGAACACGCGGCCGGGCTTGTCTCCCTTCCCTTCCCGGTATCGGTT
CATGGATTCGGTTAGATGGGAAACCGCCATCAGTACCAGGTCGTAATCCCACACACTGGCCATGCCGGCC
GGCCCTGCGGAAACCTCTACGTGCCCGTCTGGAAGCTCGTAGCGGATCACCTCGCCAGCTCGTCGGTCAC
GCTTCGACAGACGGAAAACGGCCACGTCCATGATGCTGCGACTATCGCGGGTGCCCACGTCATAGAGCAT
CGGAACGAAAAAATCTGGTTGCTCGTCGCCCTTGGGCGGCTTCCTAATCGACGGCGCACCGGCTGCCGGC
GGTTGCCGGGATTCTTTGCGGATTCGATCAGCGGCCGCTTGCCACGATTCACCGGGGCGTGCTTCTGCCT
CGATGCGTTGCCGCTGGGCGGCCTGCGCGGCCTTCAACTTCTCCACCAGGTCATCACCCAGCGCCGCGCC
GATTTGTACCGGGCCGGATGGTTTGCGACCGCTCACGCCGATTCCTCGGGCTTGGGGGTTCCAGTGCCAT
TGCAGGGCCGGCAGACAACCCAGCCGCTTACGCCTGGCCAACCGCCCGTTCCTCCACACATGGGGCATTC
CACGGCGTCGGTGCCTGGTTGTTCTTGATTTTCCATGCCGCCTCCTTTAGCCGCTAAAATTCATCTACTC
ATTTATTCATTTGCTCATTTACTCTGGTAGCTGCGCGATGTATTCAGATAGCAGCTCGGTAATGGTCTTG
CCTTGGCGTACCGCGTACATCTTCAGCTTGGTGTGATCCTCCGCCGGCAACTGAAAGTTGACCCGCTTCA
TGGCTGGCGTGTCTGCCAGGCTGGCCAACGTTGCAGCCTTGCTGCTGCGTGCGCTCGGACGGCCGGCACT
TAGCGTGTTTGTGCTTTTGCTCATTTTCTCTTTACCTCATTAACTCAAATGAGTTTTGATTTAATTTCAG
CGGCCAGCGCCTGGACCTCGCGGGCAGCGTCGCCCTCGGGTTCTGATTCAAGAACGGTTGTGCCGGCGGC
GGCAGTGCCTGGGTAGCTCACGCGCTGCGTGATACGGGACTCAAGAATGGGCAGCTCGTACCCGGCCAGC
GCCTCGGCAACCTCACCGCCGATGCGCGTGCCTTTGATCGCCCGCGACACGACAAAGGCCGCTTGTAGCC
TTCCATCCGTGACCTCAATGCGCTGCTTAACCAGCTCCACCAGGTCGGCGGTGGCCCATATGTCGTAAGG
GCTTGGCTGCACCGGAATCAGCACGAAGTCGGCTGCCTTGATCGCGGACACAGCCAAGTCCGCCGCCTGG
GGCGCTCCGTCGATCACTACGAAGTCGCGCCGGCCGATGGCCTTCACGTCGCGGTCAATCGTCGGGCGGT
CGATGCCGACAACGGTTAGCGGTTGATCTTCCCGCACGGCCGCCCAATCGCGGGCACTGCCCTGGGGATC
GGAATCGACTAACAGAACATCGGCCCCGGCGAGTTGCAGGGCGCGGGCTAGATGGGTTGCGATGGTCGTC
TTGCCTGACCCGCCTTTCTGGTTAAGTACAGCGATAACCTTCATGCGTTCCCCTTGCGTATTTGTTTATT
TACTCATCGCATCATATACGCAGCGACCGCATGACGCAAGCTGTTTTACTCAAATACACATCACCTTTTT
AGACGGCGGCGCTCGGTTTCTTCAGCGGCCAAGCTGGCCGGCCAGGCCGCCAGCTTGGCATCAGACAAAC
CGGCCAGGATTTCATGCAGCCGCACGGTTGAGACGTGCGCGGGCGGCTCGAACACGTACCCGGCCGCGAT
CATCTCCGCCTCGATCTCTTCGGTAATGAAAAACGGTTCGTCCTGGCCGTCCTGGTGCGGTTTCATGCTT
GTTCCTCTTGGCGTTCATTCTCGGCGGCCGCCAGGGCGTCGGCCTCGGTCAATGCGTCCTCACGGAAGGC
ACCGCGCCGCCTGGCCTCGGTGGGCGTCACTTCCTCGCTGCGCTCAAGTGCGCGGTACAGGGTCGAGCGA
TGCACGCCAAGCAGTGCAGCCGCCTCTTTCACGGTGCGGCCTTCCTGGTCGATCAGCTCGCGGGCGTGCG
CGATCTGTGCCGGGGTGAGGGTAGGGCGGGGGCCAAACTTCACGCCTCGGGCCTTGGCGGCCTCGCGCCC
GCTCCGGGTGCGGTCGATGATTAGGGAACGCTCGAACTCGGCAATGCCGGCGAACACGGTCAACACCATG
CGGCCGGCCGGCGTGGTGGTGTCGGCCCACGGCTCTGCCAGGCTACGCAGGCCCGCGCCGGCCTCCTGGA
TGCGCTCGGCAATGTCCAGTAGGTCGCGGGTGCTGCGGGCCAGGCGGTCTAGCCTGGTCACTGTCACAAC
GTCGCCAGGGCGTAGGTGGTCAAGCATCCTGGCCAGCTCCGGGCGGTCGCGCCTGGTGCCGGTGATCTTC
TCGGAAAACAGCTTGGTGCAGCCGGCCGCGTGCAGTTCGGCCCGTTGGTTGGTCAAGTCCTGGTCGTCGG
TGCTGACGCGGGCATAGCCCAGCAGGCCAGCGGCGGCGCTCTTGTTCATGGCGTAATGTCTCCGGTTCTA
GTCGCAAGTATTCTACTTTATGCGACTAAAACACGCGACAAGAAAACGCCAGGAAAAGGGCAGGGCGGCA
GCCTGTCGCGTAACTTAGGACTTGTGCGACATGTCGTTTTCAGAAGACGGCTGCACTGAACGTCAGAAGC
CGACTGCACTATAGCAGCGGAGGGGTTGGATCAAAGTACTTTGATCCCGAGGGGAACCCTGTGGTTGGCA
TGCACATACAAATGGACGAACGGATAAACCT
Features (pLannotate 1.2.2; 30 found; start..end, strand, type, name):
     54..78      -  misc_feature   RB T-DNA repeat: right border repeat from nopaline C58 T-DNA
    144..298     -  CDS            lacZα (fragment): LacZα fragment of β-galactosidase; lacZ fragment
    323..447     +  protein_bind   attR1: mutant version of attR; recombination site for the Gateway® LR reaction LR Clonase™
    484..514     +  promoter       lac UV5 promoter: E. coli lac promoter with an "up" mutation
    539..567     +  promoter       cat promoter (fragment): promoter of the E. coli cat gene encoding chloramphenicol acetyltransferase
    568..1227    +  CDS            CmR: chloramphenicol acetyltransferase; cat; confers resistance to chloramphenicol
   1406..1564    +  CDS            ccdA (fragment): CCDA_ECO57 - Also known as H, letA. Experimental evidence at protein level: Swiss-Prot protein existence level 1. Antitoxin component of a type II toxin-antitoxin (TA) system which inhibits the post-segregational killing (PSK) of plasmid-free cells, also referred to as a plasmid addiction system. Binds to and blocks the activity of CcdB; will also remove bound CcdB protein from the CcdB-GyrA complex by forming a CcdA-CcdB complex, a process termed rejuvenation. Functions as a transcriptional corepressor for the ccdAB operon, repression also requires CcdB (By similarity). From Escherichia coli
   1569..1871    +  CDS            ccdB: CCDB_ECOLI - Also known as G, letB, letD. Experimental evidence at protein level: Swiss-Prot protein existence level 1. Toxic component of a type II toxin-antitoxin (TA) system, functioning in plasmid maintainence. Responsible for the post- segregational killing (PSK) of plasmid-free cells, also referred to as a plasmid addiction system. Half-life of over 2 hours. Cell killing by CcdB is accompanied by filamentation, defects in chromosome and plasmid segregation, defects in cell division, formation of anucleate cells, decreased DNA synthesis and plasmid loss. Interferes with the activity of DN
   1915..2039    -  protein_bind   attR2: mutant version of attR; recombination site for the Gateway® LR reaction LR Clonase™
   2071..2787    +  CDS            Citrine: Citrine is a basic (constitutively fluorescent) yellow fluorescent protein published in 2001, derived from Aequorea victoria. It has moderate acid sensitivity.
   2809..3525    +  CDS            Citrine: Citrine is a basic (constitutively fluorescent) yellow fluorescent protein published in 2001, derived from Aequorea victoria. It has moderate acid sensitivity.
   3547..4263    +  CDS            Citrine: Citrine is a basic (constitutively fluorescent) yellow fluorescent protein published in 2001, derived from Aequorea victoria. It has moderate acid sensitivity.
   4288..4540    +  terminator     NOS terminator: nopaline synthase terminator and poly(A) signal
   4596..4618    -  protein_bind   lac operator (fragment): The lac repressor binds to the lac operator to inhibit transcription in E. coli. This inhibition can be relieved by adding lactose or isopropyl-β-D-thiogalactopyranoside (IPTG). lac repressor encoded by lacI
   4622..4652    -  promoter       lac promoter: promoter for the E. coli lac operon
   4667..4688    -  protein_bind   CAP binding site: CAP binding activates transcription in the presence of cAMP. E. coli catabolite activator protein
   4773..4948    -  polyA_signal   CaMV poly(A) signal: cauliflower mosaic virus polyadenylation signal
   4959..6704    -  CDS            ALS SURB (fragment): ILVB2_TOBAC - Experimental evidence at protein level: Swiss-Prot protein existence level 1. From Nicotiana tabacum (Common tobacco).
   7032..7708    -  promoter       CaMV 35S promoter (enhanced): cauliflower mosaic virus 35S promoter with a duplicated enhancer region
   7903..7927    -  misc_feature   LB T-DNA repeat: left border repeat from nopaline C58 T-DNA
   8186..8209    +  promoter       Pc promoter (fragment): intI1 (promoter lies within the coding sequence); class 1 integron promoter
   8385..8441    +  CDS            GmR (fragment): gentamycin acetyltransferase; aacC1; confers resistance to gentamycin
   8452..9239    +  CDS            SmR (fragment): aminoglycoside adenylyltransferase (Murphy, 1985); aadA; confers resistance to spectinomycin and streptomycin
   9485..10073   +  rep_origin     ori: high-copy-number ColE1/pMB1/pBR322/pUC origin of replication
  10259..10399   -  misc_feature   bom: basis of mobility region from pBR322
  10501..10540   -  CDS            rop (fragment): Rop protein, which maintains plasmids at low copy number; rop
  10743..10937   -  rep_origin     pVS1 oriV: origin of replication for the Pseudomonas plasmid pVS1 (Heeb et al., 2000)
  11003..12076   -  CDS            pVS1 RepA: replication protein from the Pseudomonas plasmid pVS1 (Heeb et al., 2000)
  12505..13134   -  CDS            pVS1 StaA: stability protein from the Pseudomonas plasmid pVS1 (Heeb et al., 2000)
  13694..14095   -  CDS            Y4CG_SINFN (fragment): Protein inferred from homology: Swiss-Prot protein existence level 3. From Sinorhizobium fredii (strain NBRC 101917 / NGR234).
