[The description below was written by a language model from this plasmid's Addgene catalogue record and pLannotate feature annotations shown in this document.]
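Description:
pMpGWB323 is an empty Gateway destination binary vector built on the pMpGWB300 backbone for Agrobacterium-mediated transformation of the liverwort Marchantia polymorpha, and it can also be used in other plants. It replicates in E. coli from a high-copy ColE1/pMB1-type origin (with the bom mobilisation region), and the pVS1 oriV, RepA and StaA functions allow replication and stable maintenance in Agrobacterium. Bacterial selection on the backbone is through the aadA spectinomycin/streptomycin resistance gene. The unrecombined Gateway cassette additionally confers chloramphenicol resistance and carries the ccdB toxin, which is why the empty vector is propagated in a ccdB-tolerant strain such as DB3.1.

The T-DNA, delimited by nopaline-type right and left border repeats, holds two units. The first is the attR1–CmR–ccdB–attR2 cassette, followed directly by three tandem copies of the yellow fluorescent protein Citrine and a NOS terminator. An LR reaction with an entry clone replaces the cassette with the sequence of interest and, if the reading frame is kept, produces a C-terminal 3xCitrine fusion. The feature table shows no plant promoter upstream of attR1, only a lacZα remnant. Expression therefore appears to depend on regulatory sequence supplied with the insert, as with a genomic fragment carrying its native promoter, although the record does not say so explicitly. The second unit is the plant selection marker: an acetolactate synthase coding sequence annotated by homology to tobacco SURB, driven by an enhanced CaMV 35S promoter and ending in the CaMV poly(A) signal, which provides chlorsulfuron resistance. The triple Citrine tag gives a brighter signal for visualising expression patterns or the subcellular localisation of weakly expressed proteins.
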