Addgene plasmid #68651: pMpGWB323
Purpose: (Empty Backbone) Gateway binary vector designed for transgenic research with Marchantia polymorpha as well as other plants
Depositing lab: Takayuki Kohchi. Depositing organization: Kyoto University, Graduate School of Biostudies. Publication: Development of Gateway Binary Vector Series with Four Different Selection Markers for the Liverwort Marchantia polymorpha. Ishizaki K, Nishihama R, Ueda M, Inoue K, Ishida S, Nishimura Y, Shikanai T, Kohchi T. PLoS One. 2015 Sep 25;10(9):e0138876. doi: 10.1371/journal.pone.0138876. eCollection 2015. PONE-D-15-25288 PubMed 26406247.
Backbone
  Vector backbone: pMpGWB300
  Backbone manufacturer: Kohchi Lab., Kyoto University
  Backbone size (bp): 10455
  Modifications to backbone: Coding sequence for triple repeats of Citrine (3xCitrine) is cloned downstream of the Gateway cassette.
  Vector type: Plant Expression
  Selectable markers: Chlorsulfuron
  Tag / fusion protein: Triple repeats of Citrine (3xCitrine) (C terminal on insert)
Growth in bacteria
  Bacterial resistance: Chloramphenicol and Spectinomycin, 25 & 50 μg/mL
  Growth temperature: 37°C
  Growth strain: DB3.1
  Copy number: High Copy
Gene/Insert
  Cloning method: Gateway Cloning
Resource information
  A portion of this plasmid was derived from a plasmid made by: The Gateway cassette was provided by Tsuyoshi Nakagawa at Shimane University, Japan.
Terms and licenses: Academic/Nonprofit Terms; Industry Terms: Not Available to Industry
How to cite: pMpGWB323 was a gift from Takayuki Kohchi (Addgene plasmid # 68651 ; http://n2t.net/addgene:68651 ; RRID:Addgene_68651)
