>Addgene plasmid #68651 | pMpGWB323 | addgene partial sequence | sequence record 128414 | ccdB-Fwd 5'-GCATGATGACCACCGATATG-3'
GGGGAATATAAATGTCAGGCTCCCTTATACACAGCCAGTCTGCAGGTCGACCATAGTGACTGGATATGTT
GTGTTTTACAGTATTATGTAGTCTGTTTTTTATGCAAAATCTAATTTAATATATTGATATTTATATCATT
TTACGTTTCTCGTTCAGCTTTCTTGTACAAAGTGGTTGATAACAGCGCTGGAGGCTCCGGTGGGAGCATG
GTGAGCAAGGGCGAGGAGCTGTTCACCGGGGTGGTGCCCATCCTGGTCGAGCTGGACGGCGACGTAAACG
GCCACAAGTTCAGCGTGTCCGGCGAGGGCGAGGGCGATGCCACCTACGGCAAGCTGACCCTGAAGTTCAT
CTGCACCACCGGCAAGCTGCCCGTGCCCTGGCCCACCCTC
