>Addgene plasmid #68651 | pMpGWB323 | addgene partial sequence | sequence record 131806 | GW-5 5'-AATCTCGCCGGATCCTAACT-3'
GAGGGGCCGCCATAGTGACTGGATATGTTGTGTTTTACAGTATTATGTAGTCTGTTTTTTATGCAAAATC
TAATTTAATATATTGATATTTATATCATTTTACGTTTCTCGTTCAGCTTTTTTGTACAAACTTGTTGATA
ACTCTAGACCCAAGCTTGGCACTGG
